>Addgene plasmid #55333 | mTagBFP2-Vimentin-7 | depositor partial sequence | sequence record 85738 | insert sequence
GACGTCAGATCCGCTAGCGCTACCGGACTCAGATCTCGAGCTCAAGCTTCGAATTCCCATGTCCACCAGG
TCCGTGTCCTCGTCCTCCTACCGCAGGATGTTCGGCGGCCCGGGCACCGCGAGCCGGCCGAGCTCCAGCC
GGAGCTACGTGACTACGTCCACCCGCACCTACAGCCTGGGCAGCGCGCTGCGCCCCAGCACCAGCCGCAG
CCTCTACGCCTCGTCCCCGGGCGGCGTGTATGCCACGCGCTCCTCTGCCGTGCGCCTGCGGAGCAGCGTG
CCCGGGGTGCGGCTCCTGCAGGACTCGGTGGACTTCTCGCTGGCCGACGCCATCAACACCGAGTTCAAGA
ACACCCGCACCAACGAGAAGGTGGAGCTGCAGGAGCTGAATGACCGCTTCGCCAACTACATCGACAAGGT
GCGCTTCCTGGAGCAGCAGAATAAGATCCTGCTGGCCGAGCTCGAGCAGCTCAAGGGCCAAGGCAAGTCG
CGCCTGGGGGACCTCTACGAGGAGGAGATGCGGGAGCTGCGCCGGCAGGTGGACCAGCTAACCAACGACA
AAGCCCGCGTCGAGGTGGAGCGCGACAACCTGGCCGAGGACATCATGCGCCTCCGGGAGAAATTGCAGGA
GGAGATGCTTCAGAGAGAGGAAGCCGAAAACACCCTGCAATCTTTCAGACAGGATGTTGACAATGCGTCT
CTGGCACGTCTTGACCTTGAACGCAAAGTGGAATCTTTGCAAGAAGAGATTGCCTTTTTGAAGAAACTCC
ACGAAGAGGAAATCCAGGAGCTGCAGGCTCAGATTCAGGAACAGCATGTCCAAATCGATGTGGATGTTTC
CAAGCCTGACCTCACGGCTGCCCTGCGTGACGTACGTCAGCAATATGAAAGTGTGGCTGCCAAGAACCTG
CAGGAGGCAGAAGAATGGTACAAATCCAAGTTTGCTGACCTCTCTGAGGCTGCCAACCGGAACAATGACG
CCCTGCGCCAGGCAAAGCAGGAGTCCACTGAGTACCGGAGACAGGTGCAGTCCCTCACCTGTGAAGTGGA
TGCCCTTAAAGGAACCAATGAGTCCCTGGAACGCCAGATGCGTGAAATGGAAGAGAACTTTGCCGTTGAA
GCTGCTAACTACCAAGACACTATTGGCCGCCTGCAGGATGAGATTCAGAATATGAAGGAGGAAATGGCTC
GTCACCTTCGTGAATACCAAGACCTGCTCAATGTTAAGATGGCCCTTGACATTGAGATTGCCACCTACAG
GAAGCTGCTGGAAGGCGAGGAGAGCAGGATTTCTCTGCCTCTTCCAAACTTTTCCTCCCTGAACCTGAGG
GAAACTAATCTGGATTCACTCCCTCTGGTTGATACCCACTCAAAAAGGACACTTCTGATTAAGACGGTTG
AAACTAGAGATGGACAGGTTATCAACGAAACTTCTCAGCATCACGATGACCTTGAAGGGGATCCACCGGT
CGCCACCATGGTGTCTAAGGGCGAAGAGCTGATTAAGGAGAACATGCACATGAAGCTGTACATGGAGGGC
ACCGTGGACAACCATCACTTCAAGTGCACATCCGAGGGCGAAGGCAAGCCCTACGAGGGCACCCAGACCA
TGAGAATCAAGGTGGTCGAGGGCGGCCCTCTCCCCTTCGCCTTCGACATCCTGGCTACTAGCTTCCTCTA
CGGCAGCAAGACCTTCATCAACCACACCCAGGGCATCCCCGACTTCTTCAAGCAGTCCTTCCCTGAGGGC
TTCACATGGGAGAGAGTCACCACATACGAAGACGGGGGCGTGCTGACCGCTACCCAGGACACCAGCCTCC
AGGACGGCTGCCTCATCTACAACGTCAAGATCAGAGGGGTGAACTTCACATCCAACGGCCCTGTGATGCA
GAAGAAAACACTCGGCTGGGAGGCCTTCACCGAGACGCTGTACCCCGCTGACGGCGGCCTGGAAGGCAGA
AACGACATGGCCCTGAAGCTCGTGGGCGGGAGCCATCTGATCGCAAACGCCAAGACCACATATAGATCCA
AGAAACCCGCTAAGAACCTCAAGATGCCTGGCGTCTACTATGTGGACTACAGACTGGAAAGAATCAAGGA
GGCCAACAACGAGACCTACGTCGAGCAGCACGAGGTGGCAGTGGCCAGATACTGCGACCTCCCTAGCAAA
CTGGGGCACAAGCTTAATTAAGCGGCCGCGACTCTAGATCATAATCAGCCATACCACATTGA
