>Addgene plasmid #55333 | mTagBFP2-Vimentin-7 | addgene partial sequence | sequence record 107817 | CMV-F 5'-CGCAAATGGGCGGTAGGCGTG-3'
AGCAGAGCTGGTTTAGTGAACCGTCAGATCCGCTAGCGCTACCGGACTCAGATCTCGAGCTCAAGCTTCG
AATTCCCATGTCCACCAGGTCCGTGTCCTCGTCCTCCTACCGCAGGATGTTCGGCGGCCCGGGCACCGCG
AGCCGGCCGAGCTCCAGCCGGAGCTACGTGACTACGTCCACCCGCACCTACAGCCTGGGCAGCGCGCTGC
GCCCCAGCACCAGCCGCAGCCTCTACGCCTCGTCCCCGGGCGGCGTGTATGCCACGCGCTCCTCTGCCGT
GCGCCTGCGGAGCAGCGTGCCCGGGGTGCGGCTCCTGCAGGACTCGGTGGACTTCTCGCTGGCCGACGCC
ATCAACACCGAGTTCAAGAACACCCGCACCAACGAGAAGGTGGAGCTGCAGGAGCTGAATGACCGCTTCG
CCAACTACATCGACAAGGTGCGCTTCCTGGAGCAGCAGAATAAGATCCTGCTGGCCGAGCTCGAGCAGCT
CAAGGGCCAAGGCAAGTCGCGCCTGGGGGACCTCTACGAGGAGGAGATGCGGGAGCTGCGCCGGCAGGTG
GACCAGCTAACCAACGACAAAGCCCGCGTCGAGGTGGAGCGCGACAACCTGGCCGAGGACATCATGCGCC
TCCGGGAGAAATTGCAGGAGGAGATGCTTCAGAGAGAGGAAGCCGAAAACACCCTGCAATCTTTCAGACA
GGATGTTGACAATGCGTCTCTGGCACGTCTTGACCTTGAACGCAAAGTGGAATCTTTGCAAGAAGAGATT
GCCTTTTTGAAGAAACTCCACGAAGAGGAAATCCAGGAGCTGCAGGCTCAGATTCAGGAACAGCATGTCC
AAATCGATGTGGATGTTTCCAAGCCTGACCTCACGGCTGCCCTGCGTGACG
