>Addgene plasmid #55333 | mTagBFP2-Vimentin-7 | addgene partial sequence | sequence record 108362 | SV40pA-R 5'-GAAATTTGTGATGCTATTGC-3'
AGCTGCATAACAGTTAACAACAACAATTGCATTCATTTTATGTTTCAGGTTCAGGGGGAGGTGTGGGAGG
TTTTTTAAAGCAAGTAAAACCTCTACAAATGTGGTATGGCTGATTATGATCTAGAGTCGCGGCCGCTTAA
TTAAGCTTGTGCCCCAGTTTGCTAGGGAGGTCGCAGTATCTGGCCACTGCCACCTCGTGCTGCTCGACGT
AGGTCTCGTTGTTGGCCTCCTTGATTCTTTCCAGTCTGTAGTCCACATAGTAGACGCCAGGCATCTTGAG
GTTCTTAGCGGGTTTCTTGGATCTATATGTGGTCTTGGCGTTTGCGATCAGATGGCTCCCGCCCACGAGC
TTCAGGGCCATGTCGTTTCTGCCTTCCAGGCCGCCGTCAGCGGGGTACAGCGTCTCGGTGAAGGCCTCCC
AGCCGAGTGTTTTCTTCTGCATCACAGGGCCGTTGGATGTGAAGTTCACCCCTCTGATCTTGACGTTGTA
GATGAGGCAGCCGTCCTGGAGGCTGGTGTCCTGGGTAGCGGTCAGCACGCCCCCGTCTTCGTATGTGGTG
ACTCTCTCCCATGTGAAGCCCTCAGGGAAGGACTGCTTGAAGAAGTCGGGGATGCCCTGGGTGTGGTTGA
TGAAGGTCTTGCTGCCGTAGAGGAAGCTAGTAGCCAGGATGTCGAAGGCGAAGGGGAGAGGGCCGCCCTC
GACCACCTTGATTCTCATGGTCTGGGTGCCCTCGTAGGGCTTGCCTTCGCCCTCGGATGTGCACTTGAAG
TGATGGTTGTCCACGGTGCCCTCCATGTACAGCTTCATGTGCATGTTCTCCTTAATCAGCTCTTCGCCCT
TAGACAC
