[The description below was written by a language model from this plasmid's Addgene catalogue record.]
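Description:
mTagBFP2-Vimentin-7 is a mammalian expression plasmid that produces human vimentin (VIM) fused to the monomeric blue fluorescent protein mTagBFP2, serving as a live-cell marker for intermediate filaments. It is built on an mTagBFP2 backbone of about 4.75 kb (excluding the insert), in which the fluorescent protein is supplied by the vector and sits at the C terminus of the inserted gene, so vimentin forms the N-terminal part of the fusion. The "7" in the name probably refers to the linker between the two proteins, but the record does not explain it. Expression is driven by the CMV promoter, a strong constitutive promoter in most mammalian cell lines. The listed 3′ sequencing primer suggests an SV40 polyadenylation signal downstream of the fusion, although no feature table is provided to confirm the layout. The cloning method is recorded as unknown.

The plasmid is propagated in E. coli as a high-copy construct under kanamycin selection. It also carries a neomycin resistance marker, allowing G418 selection of stably transfected mammalian cells. The origin of replication is not named in the record.

When expressed, the fusion is expected to incorporate into the vimentin intermediate filament network, labelling it blue, with excitation at 399 nm and emission at 456 nm. Typical uses are fluorescence imaging of intermediate filament organisation and dynamics. It also suits multicolour experiments in which a blue channel is combined with green, yellow or red markers for other cellular structures. The construct belongs to a set of localization fusions associated with the description of mTagBFP2 as an enhanced blue fluorescent protein with a chemically stable chromophore.
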