Addgene plasmid #55333: mTagBFP2-Vimentin-7
Purpose: Localization: Intermediate Filaments, Excitation: 399, Emission: 456
Depositing lab: Michael Davidson. Depositing organization: Florida State University, Tallahassee. Publication: An enhanced monomeric blue fluorescent protein with the high chemical stability of the chromophore. Subach OM, Cranfill PJ, Davidson MW, Verkhusha VV. PLoS One. 2011;6(12):e28674. Epub 2011 Dec 8. 10.1371/journal.pone.0028674 PubMed 22174863.
Backbone
  Vector backbone: mTagBFP2
  Backbone size w/o insert (bp): 4750
  Vector type: Mammalian Expression
  Selectable markers: Neomycin (select with G418)
Growth in bacteria
  Bacterial resistance: Kanamycin, 50 μg/mL
  Growth temperature: 37°C
  Growth strain: DH5alpha
  Copy number: High Copy
Gene/Insert
  Gene/Insert name: Vimentin (alt name: NM_003380.3)
  Species: H. sapiens (human)
  Entrez Gene: VIM
  Promoter: CMV
  Tag / fusion protein: mTagBFP2 (C terminal on backbone)
  Cloning method: Unknown
  Sequencing primers: 5′ CMV-F; 3′ SV40pA-R
Terms and licenses: Academic/Nonprofit Terms; Industry Terms
Depositor comments: . Excitation = 399; Emission = 456
How to cite: mTagBFP2-Vimentin-7 was a gift from Michael Davidson (Addgene plasmid # 55333 ; http://n2t.net/addgene:55333 ; RRID:Addgene_55333)
